Addgene plasmid #67055: pCellFree_G03 CIRBP
Purpose: Standard for cell-free expression benchmarking.
Depositing lab: Kirill Alexandrov. Depositing organization: University of Queensland. Publication: Performance benchmarking of four cell-free protein expression systems. Gagoski D, Polinkovsky ME, Mureev S, Kunert A, Johnston W, Gambin Y, Alexandrov K. Biotechnol Bioeng. 2015 Aug 24. doi: 10.1002/bit.25814. PubMed 26301602.
Backbone
  Vector backbone: pCellFree_G03
  Vector type: Cell-free expression
Growth in bacteria
  Bacterial resistance: Ampicillin, 100 μg/mL
  Growth temperature: 37°C
  Growth strain: DH5alpha
  Copy number: High Copy
Gene/Insert
  Gene/Insert name: CIRBP (alt name: Cold-inducible RNA-binding protein)
  Species: H. sapiens (human)
  Entrez Gene: CIRBP (a.k.a. CIRP)
  Promoter: T7
  Tag / fusion protein: His (N terminal on backbone); EGFP (N terminal on backbone)
  Cloning method: Gateway Cloning
  Sequencing primers: 5′ EGFP-C; 3′ T7 terminal
Terms and licenses: Academic/Nonprofit Terms; Industry Terms: Not Available to Industry
How to cite: pCellFree_G03 CIRBP was a gift from Kirill Alexandrov (Addgene plasmid # 67055 ; http://n2t.net/addgene:67055 ; RRID:Addgene_67055)
