[The description below was written by a language model from this plasmid's Addgene catalogue record.]
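Description:
pCellFree_G03 CIRBP is a cell-free expression plasmid built on the pCellFree_G03 backbone, carrying the human CIRBP gene, which encodes cold-inducible RNA-binding protein. It is designed as a template for in vitro transcription-translation reactions rather than for expression in living cells. It is nonetheless propagated in standard E. coli cloning strains as a high-copy plasmid under ampicillin selection. The record does not name the origin of replication, and no feature table is available to confirm other backbone elements.

The CIRBP open reading frame was introduced by Gateway recombination cloning and sits under control of a T7 promoter, so transcription depends on T7 RNA polymerase being present in or added to the cell-free reaction. The backbone supplies two N-terminal fusion partners, a His tag and EGFP, so the product is a His- and EGFP-tagged CIRBP fusion. The His tag allows affinity capture or detection. EGFP gives a fluorescent readout that can be used to follow the yield and integrity of the translated protein directly in the lysate. Use of a T7 terminator sequencing primer suggests a T7 terminator lies downstream of the insert, although this is not listed explicitly. Any translation-enhancing leader sequences in the backbone are likewise not stated in the record.

The stated purpose of the construct is to serve as a standard for cell-free expression benchmarking. It comes from a study comparing the performance of four cell-free protein expression systems, in which defined test proteins in a common vector format allow output to be compared across lysates.
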