>Addgene plasmid #67055 | pCellFree_G03 CIRBP | addgene partial sequence | sequence record 118902 | EGFP-N 5'-CGTCGCCGTCCAGCTCGACCAG-3'
TGCCGTGGTGATGGTGGTGATGGTGGTGACCAGAGGTGCCCATGGTTTCACTTACGTGTTTAATGTCTTT
ACAGACTTTATACATTACTGTCATGGTTAAATAAAATAAAATAAAATAAAATAAAATAAAATAAAATAAA
ATAAAATAAAATAAAATAAACTTAAGATGTCCCTATAGTGAGTCGTATTAGACGTCAGGTGGCACTTTTC
GGGGAAATGTGCGCGGAACCCCTATTTGTTTATTTTTCTAAATACATTCAAATATGTATCCGCTCATGAG
ACAATAACCCTGATAAATGCTTCAATAATATTGAAAAAGGAAGAGTATGAGTATTCAACATTTCCGTGTC
GCCCTTATTCCCTTTTTTGCGGCATTTTGCCTTCCTGTTTTTGCTCACCCAGAAACGCTGGTGAAAGTAA
AAGATGCTGAAGATCAGTTGGGTGCACGAGTGGGTTACATCGAACTGGATCTCAACAGCGGTAAGATCCT
TGAGAGTTTTCGCCCCGAAGAACGTTTTCCAATGATGAGCACTTTTAAAGTTCTGCTATGTGGCGCGGTA
TTATCCCGTATTGACGCCGGGCAAGAGCAACTCGGTCGCCGCATACACTATTCTCAGAATGACTTGGTTG
AGTACTCACCAGTCACAGAAAAGCATCTTACGGATGGCATGACAGTAAGAGAATTATGCAGTGCTGCCAT
AACCATGAGTGATAACACTGCGGCCAACTTACTTCTGACAACGATCGGAGGACCGAAGGAGCTAACCGC
