>Addgene plasmid #67055 | pCellFree_G03 CIRBP | addgene partial sequence | sequence record 119999 | T7term 5'-GCTAGTTATTGCTCAGCGG-3'
GGTACCACGCGTACCCAACACACGGACACATGCACGAACACGCATGCAGAGAGATCATACATCATCTATA
GAGAAGTACACGTAAAAGTAAGACTCGTCGTCTGCCAGCTACAACCGAGAAGGCGACGTGAAAGGAACAA
GAAAGGAGGAGGAGGGCGGCCGCTTACACCACTTTGTACAAGAAAGTTGGGTACTCGTTGTGTGTAGCGT
AACTGTCGTAACTGTCTCTGTAGGACCCGCCCGAGCTCCGGTCACTGTAGCCACCACTCTGACTCCGGCT
GCTATAGTAGTCTCTGGAGCCTCCGTAGCCCCCACTCCTGGACTCGAACCGGTTCCCCCCATAGCCTCGG
TCCCCTCCTCCTCTAGAGAACCCACGGCCCCGTCCTCGGCCCCCACGGAAGAAGCCCCGGCCCCCGGCAG
AGCCACCACGGTACCCACGGGATCGGTTGTCTGACGACTTGCCTGCCTGGTCTACTCGGATCTGCCGTCC
ATCTACAGACTTCCCATTCATGGCCATCATGGCATCCTTAGCGTCGTCAATGTTCTCAAAGGTGACAAAC
CCAAATCCCCGAGATCTCTGGGTCTCCCTGTCTTTCACAACCACCACTTCAGAGATCTGTCCGTACTTTG
AGAAGACCTGCTCCAGCGACTGCTCATTGGTGTCAAAACTCAGCCCTCCAACAAAAAGTTTGCCTTCATC
TGATGCCATGCCAACTTTTTTGTACAAACTTGTCGGACCCTGGAAGAGCACCTCCAGCTTGTATAGCTCG
TCCATGCCGAGAGTGATCCCGGCGGCGGTCACGAACTCCAGCAGGACCATGTGATCGCGCTTCTCGTTGG
GGTCTTTGCTCAGGGCGGACTGGGTGCTCAGGTAGTGGTTGTCGGGCAGCAGCACGGGGGCCGTCGCCGA
TGGGGGTGTTCTGCTGGTAGTGGTCGGCGAGCTGCACGCTGCCGTCCTCGATGTTGTGGCGGATCTTGAA
GTTCACCTTGATGCCGTTCTTCTGCTTGTCGGCCATGATATAAACGTTGTGGCT
