>Addgene plasmid #67055 | pCellFree_G03 CIRBP | addgene partial sequence | sequence record 120000 | T7term 5'-GCTAGTTATTGCTCAGCGG-3'
GGTACCACGCGTACCCAACACACGGACACATGCACGAACACGCATGCAGAGAGATCATACATCATCTATA
GAGAAGTACACGTAAAAGTAAGACTCGTCGTCTGCCAGCTACAACCGAGAAGGCGACGTGAAAGGAACAA
GAAAGGAGGAGGAGGGCGGCCGCTTACACCACTTTGTACAAGAAAGTTGGGTACTCGTTGTGTGTAGCGT
AACTGTCGTAACTGTCTCTGTAGGACCCGCCCGAGCTCCGGTCACTGTAGCCACCACTCTGACTCCGGCT
GCTATAGTAGTCTCTGGAGCCTCCGTAGCCCCCACTCCTGGACTCGAACCGGTTCCCCCCATAGCCTCGG
TCCCCTCCTCCTCTAGAGAACCCACGGCCCCGTCCTCGGCCCCCACGGAAGAAGCCCCGGCCCCCGGCAG
AGCCACCACGGTACCCACGGGATCGGTTGTCTGACGACTTGCCTGCCTGGTCTACTCGGATCTGCCGTCC
ATCTACAGACTTCCCATTCATGGCCATCATGGCATCCTTAGCGTCGTCAATGTTCTCAAAGGTGACAAAC
CCAAATCCCCGAGATCTCTGGGTCTCCCTGTCTTTCACAACCACCACTTCAGAGATCTGTCCGTACTTTG
AGAAGACCTGCTCCAGCGACTGCTCATTGGTGTCAAAACTCAGCCCTCCAACAAAAAGTTTGCCTTCATC
TGATGCCATGCCAACTTTTTTGTACAAACTTGTCGGACCCTGGAAGAGCACCTCCAGCTTGTATAGCTCG
TCCATGCCGAGAGTGATCCCGGCGGCGGTCACGAACTCCAGCAGGACCATGTGATCGCGCTTCTCGTTGG
GGTCTTTGCTCAGGGCGGACTGGGTGCTCAGGTAGTGGTTGTCGGGCAGCAGCACGGGGGCCGTCGCCGA
TGGGGGTGTTCTGCTGGTAGTGGTCGGCGAGCTGCACGCTGCCGTCCTCG
