>Addgene plasmid #67055 | pCellFree_G03 CIRBP | addgene partial sequence | sequence record 120461 | EGFP-C 5'-CATGGTCCTGCTGGAGTTCGTG-3'
GGCATGGACGAGCTATACAAGCTGGAGGTGCTCTTCCAGGGTCCGACAAGTTTGTACAAAAAAGTTGGCA
TGGCATCAGATGAAGGCAAACTTTTTGTTGGAGGGCTGAGTTTTGACACCAATGAGCAGTCGCTGGAGCA
GGTCTTCTCAAAGTACGGACAGATCTCTGAAGTGGTGGTTGTGAAAGACAGGGAGACCCAGAGATCTCGG
GGATTTGGGTTTGTCACCTTTGAGAACATTGACGACGCTAAGGATGCCATGATGGCCATGAATGGGAAGT
CTGTAGATGGACGGCAGATCCGAGTAGACCAGGCAGGCAAGTCGTCAGACAACCGATCCCGTGGGTACCG
TGGTGGCTCTGCCGGGGGCCGGGGCTTCTTCCGTGGGGGCCGAGGACGGGGCCGTGGGTTCTCTAGAGGA
GGAGGGGACCGAGGCTATGGGGGGAACCGGTTC
